Addgene plasmid #51389: pGL3-CMV-Cdc42 3'UTR
Depositing lab: Narry Kim. Depositing organization: Seoul National University. Publication: miR-29 miRNAs activate p53 by targeting p85 alpha and CDC42. Park SY, Lee JH, Ha M, Nam JW, Kim VN. Nat Struct Mol Biol. 2009 Jan;16(1):23-9. doi: 10.1038/nsmb.1533. Epub 2008 Dec 14. PubMed 19079265.
Backbone
  Vector backbone: pGL3-UC
  Backbone manufacturer: Promega (modified to have 3' multi cloning sites)
  Vector type: Luciferase
Growth in bacteria
  Bacterial resistance: Ampicillin, 100 μg/mL
  Growth temperature: 37°C
  Growth strain: DH5alpha
  Copy number: High Copy
Gene/Insert
  Gene/Insert name: Cdc42 3'UTR
  Species: H. sapiens (human)
  Entrez Gene: CDC42 (a.k.a. CDC42Hs, G25K, TKS)
  Promoter: CMV
  Tag / fusion protein: Luciferase (N terminal on backbone)
  Cloning method: Restriction Enzyme; 5′ cloning site XbaI (not destroyed); 3′ cloning site EcoRI (not destroyed)
  Sequencing primers: 5′ Luc-F; 3′ EBV_rev_primer
Terms and licenses: Academic/Nonprofit Terms; Industry Terms: Not Available to Industry
Depositor comments: Point mutations: insertion (1376bp), substitution (G276T, T488C)
How to cite: pGL3-CMV-Cdc42 3'UTR was a gift from Narry Kim (Addgene plasmid # 51389 ; http://n2t.net/addgene:51389 ; RRID:Addgene_51389)
