[The description below was written by a language model from this plasmid's Addgene catalogue record.]
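Description:
pGL3-CMV-Cdc42 3'UTR is a luciferase reporter plasmid built on pGL3-UC, a Promega pGL3-derived backbone that was modified to carry a multiple cloning site downstream of the luciferase coding region. It is propagated in E. coli as a high-copy plasmid under ampicillin selection. No feature table is supplied, so other backbone elements such as the origin of replication and polyadenylation signal are not itemised in the record.

The payload is the 3' untranslated region of human CDC42, inserted between retained XbaI and EcoRI sites immediately after the luciferase open reading frame. A CMV promoter drives strong constitutive transcription in mammalian cells, producing a luciferase mRNA whose 3' end is the CDC42 UTR. The catalogue lists luciferase as an N-terminal "tag", but because the insert is noncoding, the relationship is a transcript-level fusion rather than a protein fusion. Regulatory elements within the UTR, such as microRNA binding sites, therefore govern the stability or translation of the reporter message, and changes in luciferase activity report on that regulation.

The associated work concerns miR-29 family microRNAs targeting CDC42 and p85 alpha, with consequent activation of p53, so the construct is suited to testing whether miR-29 or other microRNAs repress expression through the CDC42 3'UTR. In such assays, reporter output is typically compared in the presence and absence of the microRNA. The depositor notes sequence differences in the insert: two substitutions (G276T and T488C) and an insertion annotated as 1376 bp. The record does not explain their functional significance.
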