>Addgene plasmid #51389 | pGL3-CMV-Cdc42 3'UTR | addgene partial sequence | sequence record 80120 | Luc-F 5'-CAGTCAAGTAACAACCGCGA-3'
AGTACCGAAAGGTCTTACCGGAAAACTCGACGCAAGAAAAATCAGAGAGATCCTCATAAAGGCCAAGAAG
GGCGGAAAGATCGCCGTGTAATTCTAGACTCTCCAGAGCCCTTTCTGCACAGCTGGTGTCGGCATCATAC
TAAAAGCAATGTTTAAATCAAACTAAAGATTAAAAATTAAAATTCGTTTTTGCAATAATGACAAATGCCC
TGCACCTACCCACATGCACTCGTGTGAGACAAGGCCCATAGGTATGGCCCCCCCCTTCCCCCTCCCAGTA
CTAGTTAATTTTGAGTAATTGTATTGTCAGAAAAGTGATTAGTACTATTTTTTTTTGTTGTTTCAAAAAA
AAAATTTTTGTGTGTGTGTTTTTTTTTTTTTTTTTTTTTT
